>Addgene plasmid #218124 | pJM194A | addgene full sequence | sequence record 430019 | Addgene NGS Result
TCAGATCCTTCCGTATTTAGCCAGTATGTTCTCTAGTGTGGTTCGTTGTTTTTGCGTGAGCCATGAGAAC
GAACCATTGAGATCATGCTTACTTTGCATGTCACTCAAAAATTTTGCCTCAAAACTGGTGAGCTGAATTT
TTGCAGTTAAAGCATCGTGTAGTGTTTTTCTTAGTCCGTTACGTAGGTAGGAATCTGATGTAATGGTTGT
TGGTATTTTGTCACCATTCATTTTTATCTGGTTGTTCTCAAGTTCGGTTACGAGATCCATTTGTCTATCT
AGTTCAACTTGGAAAATCAACGTATCAGTCGGGCGGCCTCGCTTATCAACCACCAATTTCATATTGCTGT
AAGTGTTTAAATCTTTACTTATTGGTTTCAAAACCCATTGGTTAAGCCTTTTAAACTCATGGTAGTTATT
TTCAAGCATTAACATGAACTTAAATTCATCAAGGCTAATCTCTATATTTGCCTTGTGAGTTTTCTTTTGT
GTTAGTTCTTTTAATAACCACTCATAAATCCTCATAGAGTATTTGTTTTCAAAAGACTTAACATGTTCCA
GATTATATTTTATGAATTTTTTTAACTGGAAAAGATAAGGCAATATCTCTTCACTAAAAACTAATTCTAA
TTTTTCGCTTGAGAACTTGGCATAGTTTGTCCACTGGAAAATCTCAAAGCCTTTAACCAAAGGATTCCTG
ATTTCCACAGTTCTCGTCATCAGCTCTCTGGTTGCTTTAGCTAATACACCATAAGCATTTTCCCTACTGA
TGTTCATCATCTGAGCGTATTGGTTATAAGTGAACGATACCGTCCGTTCTTTCCTTGTAGGGTTTTCAAT
CGTGGGGTTGAGTAGTGCCACACAGCATAAAATTAGCTTGGTTTCATGCTCCGTTAAGTCATAGCGACTA
ATCGCTAGTTCATTTGCTTTGAAAACAACTAATTCAGACATACATCTCAATTGGTCTAGGTAATTTTAAT
CACTATACCAATTGAGATGGGCTAGTCAATGATAATTACTAGTCCTTTTCCTTTGAGTTGTGGGTATCTG
TAAATTCTGCTAGACCTTTGCTGGAAAACTTGTAAATTCTGCTAGACCCTCTGTAAATTCCGCTAGACCT
TTGTGTGTTTTTTTTGTTTATATTCAAGTGGTTATAATTTATAGAATAAAGAAAGAATAAAAAAAGATAA
AAAGAATAGATCCCAGCCCTGTGTATAACTCACTACTTTAGTCAGTTCCGCAGTATTACAAAAGGATGTC
GCAAACGCTGTTTGCTCCTCTACAAAACAGACCTTAAAACCCTAAAGGCTTAAGTAGCACCCTCGCAAGC
TCGGGCAAATCGCTGAATATTCCTTTTGTCTCCGACCATCAGGCACCTGAGTCGCTGTCTTTTTCGTGAC
ATTCAGTTCGCTGCGCTCACGGCTCTGGCAGTGAATGGGGGTAAATGGCACTACAGGCGCCTTTTATGGA
TTCATGCAAGGAAACTACCCATAATACAAGAAAAGCCCGTCACGGGCTTCTCAGGGCGTTTTATGGCGGG
TCTGCTATGTGGTGCTATCTGACTTTTTGCTGTTCAGCAGTTCCTGCCCTCTGATTTTCCAGTCTGACCA
CTTCGGATTATCCCGTGACAGGTCATTCAGACTGGCTAATGCACCCAGTAAGGCAGCGGTATCATCAACA
GGCTTACCCGTCGTACGGTCAAGAGGACATCCGGGCAAATGCAACGAAAGGCTCAGTCGAAAGACTGGGC
CTTTCGTTGCGCTGCGGAGACTTAGGGACCCTAATACAAGAAAGTTTGTTCATTAGGCACCCCGGGCTTT
ACTCGTAAAGCTTCCGGCGCGTATGTTGTGTCGACCGACCTGCAGGTGCAGTAAGGAGGAAAAAAAAATG
AAATTTGGAAACTTTTTGCTTACATACCAACCTCCCCAATTTTCCCAAACAGAGGTAATGAAACGTTTGG
TTAAATTAGGTCGCATCTCTGAGGAGTGTGGTTTTGATACCGTATGGTTACTGGAGCATCATTTCACGGA
GTTTGGTTTGCTTGGTAACCCTTATGTCGCTGCTGCATATTTACTTGGCGCGACTAAAAAATTGAATGTA
GGAACTGCCGCTATTGTTCTTCCCACAGCCCATCCAGTACGCCAACTTGAAGATGTGAATTTATTGGATC
AAATGTCAAAAGGACGATTTCGGTTTGGTATTTGCCGAGGGCTTTACAACAAGGACTTTCGCGTATTCGG
CACAGATATGAATAACAGTCGCGCCTTAGCGGAATGCTGGTACGGGCTGATAAAGAATGGCATGACAGAG
GGATATATGGAAGCTGATAATGAACATATCAAGTTCCATAAGGTAAAAGTAAACCCCGCGGCGTATAGCA
GAGGTGGCGCACCGGTTTATGTGGTGGCTGAATCAGCTTCGACGACTGAGTGGGCTGCTCAATTTGGCCT
ACCGATGATATTAAGTTGGATTATAAATACTAACGAAAAGAAAGCACAACTTGAGCTTTATAATGAAGTG
GCTCAAGAATATGGGCACGATATTCATAATATCGACCATTGCTTATCATATATAACATCTGTAGATCATG
ACTCAATTAAAGCGAAAGAGATTTGCCGGAAATTTCTGGGGCATTGGTATGATTCTTATGTGAATGCTAC
GACTATTTTTGATGATTCAGACCAAACAAGAGGTTATGATTTCAATAAAGGGCAGTGGCGTGACTTTGTA
TTAAAAGGACATAAAGATACTAATCGCCGTATTGATTACAGTTACGAAATCAATCCCGTGGGAACGCCGC
AGGAATGTATTGACATAATTCAAAAAGACATTGATGCTACAGGAATATCAAATATTTGTTGTGGATTTGA
AGCTAATGGAACAGTAGACGAAATTATTGCTTCCATGAAGCTCTTCCAGTCTGATGTCATGCCATTTCTT
AAAGAAAAACAACGTTCGCTATTATATTATGGCGGTGGCGGTAGCGGCGGTGGCGGTAGCGGCGGTGGCG
GTAGCGGCGGTGGCGGTAGCAAATTTGGATTGTTCTTCCTTAACTTCATCAATTCAACAACTGTTCAAGA
ACAGAGTATAGTTCGCATGCAGGAAATAACGGAGTATGTTGATAAGTTGAATTTTGAACAGATTTTAGTG
TATGAAAATCATTTTTCAGATAATGGTGTTGTCGGCGCTCCTCTGACTGTTTCTGGTTTTCTGCTCGGTT
TAACAGAGAAAATTAAAATTGGTTCATTAAATCACATCATTACAACTCATCATCCTGTCCGCATAGCGGA
GGAAGCTTGCTTATTGGATCAGTTAAGTGAAGGGAGATTTATTTTAGGGTTTAGTGATTGCGAAAAAAAA
GATGAAATGCATTTTTTTAATCGCCCGGTTGAATATCAACAGCAACTATTTGAAGAGTGTTATGAAATCA
TTAACGATGCTTTAACAACAGGCTATTGTAATCCAGATAACGATTTTTATAGCTTCCCTAAAATATCTGT
AAATCCCCATGCTTATACGCCAGGCGGACCTCGGAAATATGTAACAGCAACCAGTCATCATATTGTTGAG
TGGGCGGCCAAAAAAGGTATTCCTCTCATCTTTAAGTGGGATGATTCTAATGATGTTAGATATGAATATG
CTGAAAGATATAAAGCCGTTGCGGATAAATATGACGTTGACCTATCAGAGATAGACCATCAGTTAATGAT
ATTAGTTAACTATAACGAAGATAGTAATAAAGCTAAACAAGAGACGCGTGCATTTATTAGTGATTATGTT
CTTGAAATGCACCCTAATGAAAATTTCGAAAATAAACTTGAAGAAATAATTGCAGAAAACGCTGTCGGAA
ATTATACGGAGTGTATAACTGCGGCTAAGTTGGCAATTGAAAAGTGTGGTGCGAAAAGTGTATTGCTGTC
CTTTGAACCAATGAATGATTTGATGAGCCAAAAAAATGTAATCAATATTGTTGATGATAATATTAAGAAG
TACCACACGGAATATACCTAAACGGAGCCAATGTACGCAAAAAACCCCGCTTCAGCGGGGTTTTTTCGCC
AAAAAAAACCCCGCCCTGTCAGGGGCGGGGTTTTTTTTTAGGGCCCTACTGACTGTTAGTCAGGGATAGT
GGGCAGCAGAGCAGAACGCGTCAGGCCCCAAAACTTCTGGGGAGACATGTCTTTCTTAGTAGCCGTGAAC
TTCCAGCCGATGTGAGATGCGCAAATTTTGCATTGTGCAACAGTCCAGGCGTACCCAGGGAACCAAGAGT
GCTCGGTAGAAGGACGACCGATAAGATTAAGATTGCATGCTTTATATACCGTCAGCGTTTCGTGGACGTA
GCCATGAGGATTAACGTACGCAGCCATCGGCCCGCAAAGAGACAGACTAAAGATCTCATTCTTCGTTGTA
ATTTCCGTTTCCTGGCATTGCTTACAGCACAGACTAGTCTTGTCATCGTCGTCCTTGTAGTCAACATTCG
AATCAGAGGTGCCATTGAGCAGCCAGTCAACACTTACGCCAAGAGCTGACGCAAGTTCTGGTAAAAAGCG
TGGTCGCTTAGTTTTACCGTTTTCGAGCTGCTCTATAGACTGCTGGGTAGTCCCCACCTTTTGAGCAAGT
TCAGCCTGGTTAAGTCCAAGCTGAATTCTTTTGCTTTTTACCCTGCTGCTGATACTAGCTCTAACCATGC
TAATCAATGGATATTTCCCTTTGGGCTCAACGTGCCCAACAAATCTAACATTCGAATCAGAGGTGCCATT
GAGCAGCCAGTCAACACTTACGCCAAGAGCTGACGCAAGTTCTGGTAAAAAGCGTGGTCGCTTAGTTTTA
CCGTTTTCGAGCTGCTCTATAGACTGCTGGGTAGTCCCCACCTTTTGAGCAAGTTCAGCCTGGTTAAGTC
CAAGCTGAATTCTTTTGCTTTTTACCCTGCTGCTGATACTCATTTTTTTTTCCTCCTTACTCTAGTAAAA
GTTAAACAAAATTATTTGTAGAGGGAAACCGTTGTGGTCTCCCTGAATATAGATACCGAGCCTTATGCAT
GCCCGTAAAGTTATCCAGCAACCACTCATAGACCTAGGGCAGCAGATAGGGACGACGTGGTGTTAGCTGT
GCTCTAGAATCCTCAGCGAGTTTGTAGAAACGCAAAAAGGCCATCCGTCAGGATGGCCTTCTGCTTAATT
TGATGCCTGGCAGTTTATGGCGGGCGTCCTGCCCGCCACCCTCCGGGCCGTTGCTTCGCAACGTTCAAAT
CCGCTCCCGGCGGATTTGTCCTACTCAGGAGAGCGTTCACCGACAAACAACAGATAAAACGAAAGGCCCA
GTCTTTCGACTGAGCCTTTCGTTTTATTTGATGCCTGGCAGTTCCCTACTCTCGCATGGGGAGACCCCAC
ACTACCATCGGCGCTACGGCGTTTCACTTCTGAGTTCGGCATGGGGTCAGGTGGGACCACCGCGCTACTG
CCGCCAGGCAAATTCTGTTTTATCAGACCGCTTCTGCGTTCTGATTTAATCTGTATCAGGCTGAAAATCT
TCTCTCATCCGCCAAAACAGCCATGCCCATGGCGTTTACCAATGCTTAATCAGTGAGGCACCTATCTCAG
CGATCTGTCTATTTCGTTCATCCATAGTTGCCTGACTCCCCGTCGTGTAGATAACTACGATACGGGAGGG
CTTACCATCTGGCCCCAGTGCTGCAATGATACCGCGAGACCCACGCTCACCGGCTCCAGATTTATCAGCA
ATAAACCAGCCAGCCGGAAGGGCCGAGCGCAGAAGTGGTCCTGCAACTTTATCCGCCTCCATCCAGTCTA
TTAATTGTTGCCGGGAAGCTAGAGTAAGTAGTTCGCCAGTTAATAGTTTGCGCAACGTTGTTGCCATTGC
TACAGGCATCGTGGTGTCACGCTCGTCGTTTGGTATGGCTTCATTCAGCTCCGGTTCCCAACGATCAAGG
CGAGTTACATGATCCCCCATGTTGTGCAAAAAAGCGGTTAGCTCCTTCGGTCCTCCGATCGTTGTCAGAA
GTAAGTTGGCCGCAGTGTTATCACTCATGGTTATGGCAGCACTGCATAATTCTCTTACTGTCATGCCATC
CGTAAGATGCTTTTCTGTGACTGGTGAGTACTCAACCAAGTCATTCTGAGAATAGTGTATGCGGCGACCG
AGTTGCTCTTGCCCAGCGTCAATACGGGATAATACCGCGCCACATAGCAGAACTTTAAAAGTGCTCATCA
TTGGAAAACGTTCTTCGGGGCGAAAACTCTCAAGGATCTTACCGCTGTTGAGATCCAGTTCGATGTAACC
CACTCGTGCACCCAACTGATCTTCAGCATCTTTTACTTTCACCAGCGTTTCTGGGTGAGCAAAAACAGGA
AGGCAAAATGCCGCAAAAAAGGGAATAAGGGCGACACGGAAATGTTGAATACTCATACTCTTCCTTTTTC
AATATTATTGAAGCATTTATCAGGGTTATTGTCTCATGAGCGGATACATATTTGAATGTATTTAGAAAAA
TAAACAAATAGGGGTTCCGCGCACATTTCCCCGAAAAGTGCCACCTGACGTCTAAGAAACCATTATTATC
ATGACATTAACCTATAAAAATAGGCGTATCACGAGGCCCTTAGGCCAAATAGGCCGT
Features (pLannotate 1.2.2; 14 found; start..end, strand, type, name):
      1..951     -  CDS            Rep101: RepA protein needed for replication with the pSC101 origin; rep101
    999..1221    -  rep_origin     pSC101 ori: low-copy replication origin that requires the Rep101 protein
   1723..1758    -  terminator     rrnB T1 terminator (fragment): Escherichia coli rrnB; transcription terminator T1 from the E. coli rrnB gene
   1888..2967    +  CDS            luxA: LUXA1_PHOLU - Experimental evidence at protein level: Swiss-Prot protein existence level 1. Light-emitting reaction in luminous bacteria. From Photorhabdus luminescens (Xenorhabdus luminescens).
   3031..4011    +  CDS            LuxB: LuxB luciferase subunit; luxB; from the Photorhabdus luminescens bioluminescence operon
   4119..4448    -  CDS            CRBN (fragment): CRBN_HUMAN - Experimental evidence at protein level: Swiss-Prot protein existence level 1. Substrate recognition component of a DCX (DDB1-CUL4-X-box) E3 protein ligase complex that mediates the ubiquitination and subsequent proteasomal degradation of target proteins, such as MEIS2 (Probable). Normal degradation of key regulatory proteins is required for normal limb outgrowth and expression of the fibroblast growth factor FGF8 (PubMed:20223979, PubMed:24328678, PubMed:25043012, PubMed:25108355). Maintains presynaptic glutamate release and consequently cognitive functions, such as memory and lea
   4449..4469    -  CDS            FLAG (fragment): FLAG® epitope tag, followed by an enterokinase cleavage site
   4488..4676    -  CDS            CRO (fragment): RCRO_BP434 - Experimental evidence at protein level: Swiss-Prot protein existence level 1. Cro represses genes normally expressed in early phage development and is necessary for the late stage of lytic growth. It does this by binding to the OL and OR operators regions normally used by the repressor protein for lysogenic maintenance. From Enterobacteria phage 434 (Bacteriophage 434).
   4677..4943    -  CDS            CI (fragment): RPC1_BP434 - Experimental evidence at protein level: Swiss-Prot protein existence level 1. Binds to two sets of three contiguous operator sites in the phage genome. From Enterobacteria phage 434 (Bacteriophage 434).
   5145..5172    -  terminator     rrnB T2 terminator: transcription terminator T2 from the E. coli rrnB gene
   5264..5350    -  terminator     rrnB T1 terminator: Escherichia coli rrnB; transcription terminator T1 from the E. coli rrnB gene
   5352..5467    -  ncRNA          5S rRNA: Accession: RF00001 - 5S ribosomal RNA
   5566..6426    -  CDS            AmpR: β-lactamase; bla; confers resistance to ampicillin, carbenicillin, and related antibiotics
   6427..6531    -  promoter       AmpR promoter: bla
