[The description below was written by a language model from this plasmid's Addgene catalogue record and pLannotate feature annotations shown in this document.]
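Description:
pJM194A is a low-copy bacterial plasmid built on a pSC101 backbone. It carries the pSC101 origin together with the Rep101 (RepA) protein that this origin requires, and it is selected in E. coli through an AmpR β-lactamase cassette driven by its own bla promoter. The plasmid is described as a hybrid circuit that displays a human cereblon C-terminal domain (CRBN-CTD) bait and drives expression of luxAB, so it serves as the reporter and bait component of a bacterial protein–protein interaction system.

The bait is encoded on the reverse strand as a fusion protein. A fragment of human CRBN sits downstream of an N-terminal phage 434 cI-derived DNA-binding module, listed in the catalogue as 434cI_RR69. The automated annotation splits this module into adjacent 434 cI and 434 Cro-like fragments, probably reflecting homology among 434 DNA-binding domains, and also detects a short partial FLAG-like match between the module and CRBN, which may simply be linker sequence. On the opposite strand lie luxA and luxB, the two subunits of Photorhabdus luminescens bacterial luciferase, which give a luminescence readout. rrnB T1 and T2 terminators insulate the transcription units.

In circuits of this type, the DNA-bound bait recruits a partner protein supplied from another construct, and that recruitment activates reporter transcription. Here, light output presumably reports association with CRBN-CTD, for example binding mediated by a molecular glue, which fits the associated work on evolving compact degradation tags. The promoters and operator sites controlling the bait and luxAB are not annotated in the feature table, so the record does not state them.
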