Addgene plasmid #218124: pJM194A
Purpose: Hybrid circuit displaying hsCRBN-CTD bait and driving expression of luxAB
Depositing lab: David Liu. Depositing organization: Broad Institute. Publication: Continuous evolution of compact protein degradation tags regulated by selective molecular glues. Mercer JAM, DeCarlo SJ, Roy Burman SS, Sreekanth V, Nelson AT, Hunkeler M, Chen PJ, Donovan KA, Kokkonda P, Tiwari PK, Shoba VM, Deb A, Choudhary A, Fischer ES, Liu DR. Science. 2024 Mar 15;383(6688):eadk4422. doi: 10.1126/science.adk4422. Epub 2024 Mar 15. PubMed 38484051.
Backbone
  Vector backbone: SC101
Growth in bacteria
  Bacterial resistance: Ampicillin, 100 μg/mL
  Growth temperature: 37°C
  Growth strain: DH5alpha
  Copy number: Low Copy
Gene/Insert 1
  Gene/Insert name: CRBN_CTD
  Species: H. sapiens (human)
  Tag / fusion protein: 434cI_RR69 (N terminal on insert)
Gene/Insert 2
  Gene/Insert name: luxAB
Terms and licenses: Academic/Nonprofit Terms; Industry Terms: Not Available to Industry
How to cite: pJM194A was a gift from David Liu (Addgene plasmid # 218124 ; http://n2t.net/addgene:218124 ; RRID:Addgene_218124)
